Addgene plasmid #73485: 252 pTol2-MTDest
Purpose: promoterless Tol2 vector with 6xmyc tag upstream of and in frame with attR1/attR2 cassette and late SV40 polyadenylation signal
Depositing lab: Nathan Lawson. Depositing organization: University of Massachusetts, Worcester. Publication: Gateway compatible vectors for analysis of gene function in the zebrafish. Villefranc JA, Amigo J, Lawson ND. Dev Dyn. 2007 Nov . 236(11):3077-87. 10.1002/dvdy.21354 PubMed 17948311.
Backbone
  Vector backbone: pTol2005b
Growth in bacteria
  Bacterial resistance: Chloramphenicol and Ampicillin, 25 & 100 μg/mL
  Growth temperature: 37°C
  Growth strain: ccdB Survival
  Copy number: High Copy
Gene/Insert
  Gene/Insert name: 6xmyc/attR1/attR2
Terms and licenses: Academic/Nonprofit Terms; Industry Terms: Not Available to Industry
How to cite: 252 pTol2-MTDest was a gift from Nathan Lawson (Addgene plasmid # 73485 ; http://n2t.net/addgene:73485 ; RRID:Addgene_73485)
