[The description below was written by a language model from this plasmid's Addgene catalogue record and pLannotate feature annotations shown in this document.]
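Description:
252 pTol2-MTDest is a promoterless Gateway destination vector built on the pTol2005b backbone for Tol2 transposon-mediated transgenesis in zebrafish. It has a pBluescript-type bacterial framework, with a high-copy ColE1/pUC origin, an f1 origin, β-lactamase (AmpR) under its own promoter, and remnants of the lacZα/MCS region flanked by T7 and T3 promoters. It is selected with ampicillin plus chloramphenicol. Because the Gateway cassette carries the ccdB toxin gene, it must be propagated in a ccdB-tolerant strain.

The payload is six tandem Myc epitope repeats placed immediately upstream of, and in frame with, an attR1/attR2 Gateway cassette, followed by an SV40 late polyadenylation signal. The cassette contains the chloramphenicol acetyltransferase gene (CmR), a ccdA fragment and ccdB. The automated annotation labels the downstream site as attR3 with an overlapping attB2 core, but the catalogue describes it as attR2. In an LR recombination reaction, a coding sequence from an entry clone replaces the CmR/ccdB segment, so that ccdB counterselects non-recombined plasmid in standard E. coli. The resulting product encodes an N-terminally 6xMyc-tagged protein terminated by the SV40 poly(A).

Since the vector has no eukaryotic promoter, one has to be supplied separately; the record does not say how or where. The Tol2 transposon arms implied by the name and backbone are not annotated in the feature table. They presumably lie in the large unannotated stretches flanking the cassette, where they would permit transposase-driven genomic integration of the tagged expression unit.
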