Features (pLannotate 1.2.2; 28 found; start..end, strand, type, name):
     34..462     -  rep_origin     f1 ori (sequence partly withheld): f1 bacteriophage origin of replication; arrow indicates direction of (+) strand synthesis
    467..622     -  CDS            lacZα (fragment): LacZα fragment of β-galactosidase; lacZ fragment
    630..648     +  promoter       T7 promoter: promoter for bacteriophage T7 RNA polymerase
   1348..1377    +  CDS            Myc: Myc (human c-Myc proto-oncogene) epitope tag
   1387..1416    +  CDS            Myc: Myc (human c-Myc proto-oncogene) epitope tag
   1426..1455    +  CDS            Myc: Myc (human c-Myc proto-oncogene) epitope tag
   1465..1494    +  CDS            Myc: Myc (human c-Myc proto-oncogene) epitope tag
   1504..1533    +  CDS            Myc: Myc (human c-Myc proto-oncogene) epitope tag
   1567..1596    +  CDS            Myc: Myc (human c-Myc proto-oncogene) epitope tag
   1624..1743    +  protein_bind   attR1: mutant version of attR; recombination site for the Gateway® LR reaction LR Clonase™
   1773..1803    +  promoter       lac UV5 promoter: E. coli lac promoter with an "up" mutation
   1827..1856    +  promoter       cat promoter (fragment): promoter of the E. coli cat gene encoding chloramphenicol acetyltransferase
   1857..2516    +  CDS            CmR: chloramphenicol acetyltransferase; cat; confers resistance to chloramphenicol
   2695..2853    +  CDS            ccdA (fragment): CCDA_ECO57 - Also known as H, letA. Experimental evidence at protein level: Swiss-Prot protein existence level 1. Antitoxin component of a type II toxin-antitoxin (TA) system which inhibits the post-segregational killing (PSK) of plasmid-free cells, also referred to as a plasmid addiction system. Binds to and blocks the activity of CcdB; will also remove bound CcdB protein from the CcdB-GyrA complex by forming a CcdA-CcdB complex, a process termed rejuvenation. Functions as a transcriptional corepressor for the ccdAB operon, repression also requires CcdB (By similarity). From Escherichia coli
   2858..3160    +  CDS            ccdB: CCDB_ECOLI - Also known as G, letB, letD. Experimental evidence at protein level: Swiss-Prot protein existence level 1. Toxic component of a type II toxin-antitoxin (TA) system, functioning in plasmid maintainence. Responsible for the post- segregational killing (PSK) of plasmid-free cells, also referred to as a plasmid addiction system. Half-life of over 2 hours. Cell killing by CcdB is accompanied by filamentation, defects in chromosome and plasmid segregation, defects in cell division, formation of anucleate cells, decreased DNA synthesis and plasmid loss. Interferes with the activity of DN
   3204..3325    -  protein_bind   attR3: mutant version of attR; recombination site for the Gateway® LR reaction LR Clonase™
   3307..3327    -  protein_bind   attB2: mutant version of attB; core recombination site for the Gateway® BP reaction BP Clonase™
   3350..3367    -  promoter       T7 promoter (fragment): promoter for bacteriophage T7 RNA polymerase
   3372..3506    -  polyA_signal   SV40 poly(A) signal: SV40 polyadenylation signal
   5880..5920    -  misc_feature   MCS (fragment): pBluescript multiple cloning site
   5933..5951    -  promoter       T3 promoter: promoter for bacteriophage T3 RNA polymerase
   5996..6012    -  protein_bind   lac operator: The lac repressor binds to the lac operator to inhibit transcription in E. coli. This inhibition can be relieved by adding lactose or isopropyl-β-D-thiogalactopyranoside (IPTG). lac repressor encoded by lacI
   6020..6050    -  promoter       lac promoter: promoter for the E. coli lac operon
   6065..6086    -  protein_bind   CAP binding site: CAP binding activates transcription in the presence of cAMP. E. coli catabolite activator protein
   6099..6191    -  CDS            lacI (fragment): lac repressor; lacI; The lac repressor binds to the lac operator to inhibit transcription in E. coli. This inhibition can be relieved by adding lactose or isopropyl-β-D-thiogalactopyranoside (IPTG).
   6374..6962    -  rep_origin     ori: high-copy-number ColE1/pMB1/pBR322/pUC origin of replication
   7133..7993    -  CDS            AmpR: β-lactamase; bla; confers resistance to ampicillin, carbenicillin, and related antibiotics
   7994..8098    -  promoter       AmpR promoter: bla
>Addgene plasmid #73485 | 252 pTol2-MTDest | depositor full sequence | sequence record 135638 | pTol2-MTDest
CCACCTAAATTGTAAGCGTTAATATTTTGTTAAAATTCGCGTTAAATTTTTGTTAAATCAGCTCATTTTT
TAACCAATAGGCCGAAATCGGCAAAATCCCTTATAAATCAAAAGAATAGACCGAGATAGGGT
[37 nt withheld, positions 133-169]
AAAGAACGTGGACTCCAACGTCAAAGG
[49 nt withheld, positions 197-245]
T
[91 nt withheld, positions 247-337]
G
[124 nt withheld, positions 339-462]
CCCATTCGCCATTCAGGCTGCGCAACTGTTGGGAAGGGCGATCGGTGCGGGCCTCTTCGCTATTACGCCA
GCTGGCGAAAGGGGGATGTGCTGCAAGGCGATTAAGTTGGGTAACGCCAGGGTTTTCCCAGTCACGACGT
TGTAAAACGACGGCCAGTGAGCGCGCGTAATACGACTCACTATAGGGCGAATTGGGTACAGGTCATTGCA
CAACACCAGAAATGCCCTCTGATCTGCAAAAGACGTGAATATCTGTTCAGACACCCATATCCACTCTGTT
CCACACAGGTCAGAGGTTTGTCCAGGAGTTCTTGACAGAGGTGTAAAAAGTACTCAAAAATTTTACTCAA
GTGAAAGTACAAGTACTTAGGGAAAATTTTACTCAATTAAAAGTAAAAGTATCTGGCTAGAATCTTACTT
GAGTAAAAGTAAAAAAGTACTCCATTAAAATTGTACTTGAGTATTAAGGAAGTAAAAGTAAAAGCAAGAA
AGAAAACTAGAGATTCTTGTTTAAGCTTTTAATCTCAAAAAACATTAAATGAAATGCATACAAGGTTTTA
TCCTGCTTTAGAACTGTTTGTATTTAATTATCAAACTATAAGACAGACAATCTAATGCCAGTACACGCTA
CTCAAAGTTGTAAAACCTCAGATTTAACTTCAGTAGAAGCTGATTCTCAAAATTGTTAGTGTCAAGCCTA
GCTCTTTTGGGGCTGAAAAGCAATCCTGCAGTGCTGAAAAGCCTCTCACAGGCAGCCGATGCGGGAAGAG
GTGTATTAGTCTTGATAGAGAGGCTGCAAATAGCAGGAAACGTGAGCAGAGACTCCCTGGTGTCTGAAAC
ACAGGCCAGATGGGCCGATATCGCTAGCATCGATTTAAAGCTATGGAGCAAAAGCTCATTTCTGAAGAGG
ACTTGAATGAAATGGAGCAAAAGCTCATTTCTGAAGAGGACTTGAATGAAATGGAGCAAAAGCTCATTTC
TGAAGAGGACTTGAATGAAATGGAGCAAAAGCTCATTTCTGAAGAGGACTTGAATGAAATGGAGCAAAAG
CTCATTTCTGAAGAGGACTTGAATGAAATGGAGAGCTTGGGCGACCTCACCATGGAGCAAAAGCTCATTT
CTGAAGAGGACTTGAATTTAGAGATCTCGAATTCAAGGATCACAAGTTTGTACAAAAAAGCTGAACGAGA
AACGTAAAATGATATAAATATCAATATATTAAATTAGATTTTGCATAAAAAACAGACTACATAATACTGT
AAAACACAACATATCCAGTCATATTGGCGGCCGCATTAGGCACCCCAGGCTTTACACTTTATGCTTCCGG
CTCGTATAATGTGTGGATTTTGAGTTAGGATCCGTCGAGATTTTCAGGAGCTAAGGAAGCTAAAATGGAG
AAAAAAATCACTGGATATACCACCGTTGATATATCCCAATGGCATCGTAAAGAACATTTTGAGGCATTTC
AGTCAGTTGCTCAATGTACCTATAACCAGACCGTTCAGCTGGATATTACGGCCTTTTTAAAGACCGTAAA
GAAAAATAAGCACAAGTTTTATCCGGCCTTTATTCACATTCTTGCCCGCCTGATGAATGCTCATCCGGAA
TTCCGTATGGCAATGAAAGACGGTGAGCTGGTGATATGGGATAGTGTTCACCCTTGTTACACCGTTTTCC
ATGAGCAAACTGAAACGTTTTCATCGCTCTGGAGTGAATACCACGACGATTTCCGGCAGTTTCTACACAT
ATATTCGCAAGATGTGGCGTGTTACGGTGAAAACCTGGCCTATTTCCCTAAAGGGTTTATTGAGAATATG
TTTTTCGTCTCAGCCAATCCCTGGGTGAGTTTCACCAGTTTTGATTTAAACGTGGCCAATATGGACAACT
TCTTCGCCCCCGTTTTCACCATGGGCAAATATTATACGCAAGGCGACAAGGTGCTGATGCCGCTGGCGAT
TCAGGTTCATCATGCCGTTTGTGATGGCTTCCATGTCGGCAGAATGCTTAATGAATTACAACAGTACTGC
GATGAGTGGCAGGGCGGGGCGTAAACGCGTGGATCCGGCTTACTAAAAGCCAGATAACAGTATGCGTATT
TGCGCGCTGATTTTTGCGGTATAAGAATATATACTGATATGTATACCCGAAGTATGTCAAAAAGAGGTAT
GCTATGAAGCAGCGTATTACAGTGACAGTTGACAGCGACAGCTATCAGTTGCTCAAGGCATATATGATGT
CAATATCTCCGGTCTGGTAAGCACAACCATGCAGAATGAAGCCCGTCGTCTGCGTGCCGAACGCTGGAAA
GCGGAAAATCAGGAAGGGATGGCTGAGGTCGCCCGGTTTATTGAAATGAACGGCTCTTTTGCTGACGAGA
ACAGGGGCTGGTGAAATGCAGTTTAAGGTTTACACCTATAAAAGAGAGAGCCGTTATCGTCTGTTTGTGG
ATGTACAGAGTGATATTATTGACACGCCCGGGCGACGGATGGTGATCCCCCTGGCCAGTGCACGTCTGCT
GTCAGATAAAGTCTCCCGTGAACTTTACCCGGTGGTGCATATCGGGGATGAAAGCTGGCGCATGATGACC
ACCGATATGGCCAGTGTGCCGGTCTCCGTTATCGGGGAAGAAGTGGCTGATCTCAGCCACCGCGAAAATG
ACATCAAAAACGCCATTAACCTGATGTTCTGGGGAATATAAATGTCAGGCTCCCTTATACACAGCCAGTC
TGCAGGTCGACCATAGTGACTGGATATGTTGTGTTTTACAGCATTATGTAGTCTGTTTTTTATGCAAAAT
CTAATTTAATATATTGATATTTATATCATTTTACGTTTCTCGTTCAGCTTTCTTGTACAAAGTGGTGATC
CTCTCGAGCCTCTAGAACTATAGTGAGTCGTATTACGTAGATCCAGACATGATAAGATACATTGATGAGT
TTGGACAAACCACAACTAGAATGCAGTGAAAAAAATGCTTTATTTGTGAAATTTGTGATGCTATTGCTTT
ATTTGTAACCATTATAAGCTGCAATAAACAAGTTAACAACAACAATTGCATTCATTTTATGTTTCAGGTT
CAGGGGGAGGTGTGGGAGGTTTTTTAATTCGCGGCCGCGGCGCCAATGCATTGGGCCCTCGAGCATATGA
GATCTGTCCCGATCTTTCTCTTCTGTGCTGTCAATTTAGAGTAGTTTTTGAGGTAATTTGGGTGCATTCT
CTGTAAAAACAACAAATAAATATTTATATTGTATGCAATAAATGTAACAATTACACATACACTCTCTGAT
TACAGCATTAAAGGGTTAGTTCACCCAAAAATGAAAAGATGTCATTAATGACTCACCCTCATGTCGTTCC
AAGCCCGTAACACCTCCGTTCATCTTCGGAACACAGTTTAAGATATTTTAGATTTAGTCCGAGAGCTTTC
TGTCCCTCCACTGAAAATGTATGTACGGTATACTGTCCATGTCCAGAAAGGTAATAAAAACATCAAAGTA
GTCCATGTGACATCAGTGGGTTAGGTAGAATTATTTGAAGCATCGAAAATACATTTTGGTCCAAAAATAA
CAAAACCTACGACTTTATTCAGCATTGTAGCGTCACTGCGAAGTCGTGAACGCGGATTGACAACAGACCC
GGAAGAGAATACAATGCCGAATAAAGTCGTAGGTTTTGTTATTTTTGGACCAAAATGTATTCGATGCTTC
AAAAAATTCTAACTAACCCACTGATGTCACATGGACTACTTTGATGTTTTTATTACCTTTCTGGACATGG
ACAGTATACCGTACATACATTCTCAATGGAGGCACAGAAAGCTCTCGGACTAAATCTAAAATATCTTAAA
CTGTGTTCTGAAGATGAACGGAGGTCTTACGGGCTTGGAACGACATGAGGGCGAGTCATTAATGACATTA
TTTTCATTTTTGGGTGAACTAACCCTTTAATAAAACTGACATTTGCAGCCAATTGCACACTTTATAATGT
TAAATACTTGTTGATTTTAGAAATACAGTAGCATTTAGTGACAATCAAACATTAATTTTATTTCTGATTA
TATTGACAAAAACACAGGACTGTAAGGCTGACATGACAGGGTGAATTGATTTCATTACATTAGTTTTGAT
GGTAACACTTTTACAATAAGGTTCGTTAGTTAACTACATTAGTTAACATGAACTAATAATGAACTGCACG
TATACATGTTAATTTCAACATTTACTAATACTTTATATCTTGTTAACATTAGTTAATGCACTGTGAACTA
ACATGAACAAACAATGAACATCTGTATTTCTATTAACTAACGTTAACAAAGATTAACAGATACAGTAACA
AATGTATTGCTCATGGTTATTTAATGTTAGTTAATACATGAACTAATCAACCTCATTGTAAAGTGTTACC
GTTTTGACAATACAACATGTTTGGAAAAAAATTTCTCGCTTGGTTTTCTTGTGTTTTGCATGAATTCAAA
CACAATGAGAGCACGGAATGATAATGATTATTCAAAGCTGCAATAGGCGCCAAATTTCCCGTGGACCTAA
CGTTACCAATTACAAATGCATTTTAGCATTTTATTACGTGAGCCTTATATTGTCAATCGCATGCATTAGT
GAAAATAGGCCTACTACACATATAAAAGGCGCGCCATCAACGTCAAAACATGCACACCCAAAAAAAAAAA
AAAAAAAAAAAAAAAAAACTATCAGTAAAACAAAATACTTAATGTACTTACCTCAATATGCTTCCTTAGG
TTTGATGGCGAACTTTTGAAGGCCGATATTTCTTTATTAAGCGGGAGACAGAGGACACATTTCATCTTGA
ATGAATCTTTATTTACACCACTTAAAGAAAAGAATTCGCGAAGATACGGCCACGGGTGCTCTTGATCCTG
TGGCTGATTTTGGACTGTGCTGCTCGCAGCTGCTGATGAATCACATACTTCCTCCATTTTCTTCCACTGA
TTGACTGTTATAATTTCCCTAATTTCCAGGTCAAGGTGCTGTGCATTGTGGTAATAGATGTGACATGACG
TCACTTCCAAAGGACCAATGAACATGTCTGACCAATTTCATATAATGTGAAAACGATTTTCATAGGCAGA
ATAAATAACATTTAAATTAAACTGGGCATCAGCGCAATTCAATTGGTTTGGTAATAGCAAGGGAAAATAG
AATGAAGTGATCTCCAAAAAATAAGTACTTTTTGACTGTAAATAAAATTGTAAGGAGTAAAAAGTACTTT
TTTTTCTAAAAAAATGTAATTAAGTAAAAGTAAAAGTATTGATTTTTAATTGTACTCAAGTAAAGTAAAA
ATCCCCAAAAATAATACTTAAGTACAGTAATCAAGTAAAATTACTCAAGTACTTTACACCTCTGGTTCTT
GACCCCCTACCTTCAGCAAGCCCAGCAGATCCACTAGTTCTAGAGCGGCCGCCACCGCGGTGGAGCTCCA
GCTTTTGTTCCCTTTAGTGAGGGTTAATTGCGCGCTTGGCGTAATCATGGTCATAGCTGTTTCCTGTGTG
AAATTGTTATCCGCTCACAATTCCACACAACATACGAGCCGGAAGCATAAAGTGTAAAGCCTGGGGTGCC
TAATGAGTGAGCTAACTCACATTAATTGCGTTGCGCTCACTGCCCGCTTTCCAGTCGGGAAACCTGTCGT
GCCAGCTGCATTAATGAATCGGCCAACGCGCGGGGAGAGGCGGTTTGCGTATTGGGCGCTCTTCCGCTTC
CTCGCTCACTGACTCGCTGCGCTCGGTCGTTCGGCTGCGGCGAGCGGTATCAGCTCACTCAAAGGCGGTA
ATACGGTTATCCACAGAATCAGGGGATAACGCAGGAAAGAACATGTGAGCAAAAGGCCAGCAAAAGGCCA
GGAACCGTAAAAAGGCCGCGTTGCTGGCGTTTTTCCATAGGCTCCGCCCCCCTGACGAGCATCACAAAAA
TCGACGCTCAAGTCAGAGGTGGCGAAACCCGACAGGACTATAAAGATACCAGGCGTTTCCCCCTGGAAGC
TCCCTCGTGCGCTCTCCTGTTCCGACCCTGCCGCTTACCGGATACCTGTCCGCCTTTCTCCCTTCGGGAA
GCGTGGCGCTTTCTCATAGCTCACGCTGTAGGTATCTCAGTTCGGTGTAGGTCGTTCGCTCCAAGCTGGG
CTGTGTGCACGAACCCCCCGTTCAGCCCGACCGCTGCGCCTTATCCGGTAACTATCGTCTTGAGTCCAAC
CCGGTAAGACACGACTTATCGCCACTGGCAGCAGCCACTGGTAACAGGATTAGCAGAGCGAGGTATGTAG
GCGGTGCTACAGAGTTCTTGAAGTGGTGGCCTAACTACGGCTACACTAGAAGGACAGTATTTGGTATCTG
CGCTCTGCTGAAGCCAGTTACCTTCGGAAAAAGAGTTGGTAGCTCTTGATCCGGCAAACAAACCACCGCT
GGTAGCGGTGGTTTTTTTGTTTGCAAGCAGCAGATTACGCGCAGAAAAAAAGGATCTCAAGAAGATCCTT
TGATCTTTTCTACGGGGTCTGACGCTCAGTGGAACGAAAACTCACGTTAAGGGATTTTGGTCATGAGATT
ATCAAAAAGGATCTTCACCTAGATCCTTTTAAATTAAAAATGAAGTTTTAAATCAATCTAAAGTATATAT
GAGTAAACTTGGTCTGACAGTTACCAATGCTTAATCAGTGAGGCACCTATCTCAGCGATCTGTCTATTTC
GTTCATCCATAGTTGCCTGACTCCCCGTCGTGTAGATAACTACGATACGGGAGGGCTTACCATCTGGCCC
CAGTGCTGCAATGATACCGCGAGACCCACGCTCACCGGCTCCAGATTTATCAGCAATAAACCAGCCAGCC
GGAAGGGCCGAGCGCAGAAGTGGTCCTGCAACTTTATCCGCCTCCATCCAGTCTATTAATTGTTGCCGGG
AAGCTAGAGTAAGTAGTTCGCCAGTTAATAGTTTGCGCAACGTTGTTGCCATTGCTACAGGCATCGTGGT
GTCACGCTCGTCGTTTGGTATGGCTTCATTCAGCTCCGGTTCCCAACGATCAAGGCGAGTTACATGATCC
CCCATGTTGTGCAAAAAAGCGGTTAGCTCCTTCGGTCCTCCGATCGTTGTCAGAAGTAAGTTGGCCGCAG
TGTTATCACTCATGGTTATGGCAGCACTGCATAATTCTCTTACTGTCATGCCATCCGTAAGATGCTTTTC
TGTGACTGGTGAGTACTCAACCAAGTCATTCTGAGAATAGTGTATGCGGCGACCGAGTTGCTCTTGCCCG
GCGTCAATACGGGATAATACCGCGCCACATAGCAGAACTTTAAAAGTGCTCATCATTGGAAAACGTTCTT
CGGGGCGAAAACTCTCAAGGATCTTACCGCTGTTGAGATCCAGTTCGATGTAACCCACTCGTGCACCCAA
CTGATCTTCAGCATCTTTTACTTTCACCAGCGTTTCTGGGTGAGCAAAAACAGGAAGGCAAAATGCCGCA
AAAAAGGGAATAAGGGCGACACGGAAATGTTGAATACTCATACTCTTCCTTTTTCAATATTATTGAAGCA
TTTATCAGGGTTATTGTCTCATGAGCGGATACATATTTGAATGTATTTAGAAAAATAAACAAATAGGGGT
TCCGCGCACATTTCCCCGAAAAGTG
