>Addgene plasmid #73485 | 252 pTol2-MTDest | addgene partial sequence | sequence record 138041 | T7 5'-TAATACGACTCACTATAGGG-3'
AAGACGTGAATATCTGTTCAGACACCCATATCCACTCTGTTCCACACAGGTCAGAGGTTTGTCCAGGAGT
TCTTGACAGAGGTGTAAAAAGTACTCAAAAATTTTACTCAAGTGAAAGTACAAGTACTTAGGGAAAATTT
TACTCAATTAAAAGTAAAAGTATCTGGCTAGAATCTTACTTGAGTAAAAGTAAAAAAGTACTCCATTAAA
ATTGTACTTGAGTATTAAGGAAGTAAAAGTAAAAGCAAGAAAGAAAACTAGAGATTCTTGTTTAAGCTTT
TAATCTCAAAAAACATTAAATGAAATGCATACAAGGTTTTATCCTGCTTTAGAACTGTTTGTATTTAATT
ATCAAACTATAAGACAGACAATCTAATGCCAGTACACGCTACTCAAAGTTGTAAAACCTCAGATTTAACT
TCAGTAGAAGCTGATTCTCAAAATTGTTAGTGTCAAGCCTAGCTCTTTTGGGGCTGAAAAGCAATCCTGC
AGTGCTGAAAAGCCTCTCACAGGCAGCCGATGCGGGAAGAGGTGTATTAGTCTTGATAGAGAGGCTGCAA
ATAGCAGGAAACGTGAGCAGAGACTCCCTGGTGTCTGAAACACAGGCCAGATGGGCCGATATCGCTAGCA
TCGATTTAAAGCTATGGAGCAAAAGCTCATTTCTGAAGAGGACTTGAATGAAATGGAGCAAAAGCTCATT
TCTGAAGAGGACTTGAATGAAATGGAGCAAAAGCTCATTTCTGAAGAGGACTTGAATGAAATGGAGCAA
