>Addgene plasmid #73485 | 252 pTol2-MTDest | addgene partial sequence | sequence record 138060 | M13-Rev 5'-CAGGAAACAGCTATGACC-3'
AGCTGGAGCTCCACCGCGGTGGCGGCCGCTCTAGAACTAGTGGATCTGCTGGGCTTGCTGAAGGTAGGGG
GTCAAGAACCAGAGGTGTAAAGTACTTGAGTAATTTTACTTGATTACTGTACTTAAGTATTATTTTTGGG
GATTTTTACTTTACTTGAGTACAATTAAAAATCAATACTTTTACTTTTACTTAATTACATTTTTTTAGAA
AAAAAAGTACTTTTTACTCCTTACAATTTTATTTACAGTCAAAAAGTACTTATTTTTTGGAGATCACTTC
ATTCTATTTTCCCTTGCTATTACCAAACCAATTGAATTGCGCTGATGCCCAGTTTAATTTAAATGTTATT
TATTCTGCCTATGAAAATCGTTTTCACATTATATGAAATTGGTCAGACATGTTCATTGGTCCTTTGGAAG
TGACGTCATGTCACATCTATTACCACAATGCACAGCACCTTGACCTGGAAATTAGGGAAATTATAACAGT
CAATCAGTGGAAGAAAATGGAGGAAGTATGTGATTCATCAGCAGCTGCGAGCAGCACAGTCCAAAATCAG
CCACAGGATCAAGAGCACCCGTGGCCGTATCTTCGCGAATTCTTTTCTTTAAGTGGTGTAAATAAAGATT
CATTCAAGATGAAATGTGTCCTCTGTCTCCCGCTTAATAA
